>Addgene plasmid #108528 | pAJM.336 | addgene full sequence | sequence record 210286 | Addgene NGS Result
CTGTCACCGGATGTGCTTTCCGGTCTGATGAGTCCGTGAGGACGAAACAGCCTCTACAAATAATTTTGTT
TAATACTAGAGAAAGAGGGGAAATACTAGATGGTGAGCAAGGGCGAGGAGCTGTTCACCGGGGTGGTGCC
CATCCTGGTCGAGCTGGACGGCGACGTAAACGGCCACAAGTTCAGCGTGTCCGGCGAGGGCGAGGGCGAT
GCCACCTACGGCAAGCTGACCCTGAAGTTCATCTGCACCACAGGCAAGCTGCCCGTGCCCTGGCCCACCC
TCGTGACCACCTTCGGCTACGGCCTGCAATGCTTCGCCCGCTACCCCGACCACATGAAGCTGCACGACTT
CTTCAAGTCCGCCATGCCCGAAGGCTACGTCCAGGAGCGCACCATCTTCTTCAAGGACGACGGCAACTAC
AAGACCCGCGCCGAGGTGAAGTTCGAGGGCGACACCCTGGTGAACCGCATCGAGCTGAAGGGCATCGACT
TCAAGGAGGACGGCAACATCCTGGGGCACAAGCTGGAGTACAACTACAACAGCCACAACGTCTATATCAT
GGCCGACAAGCAGAAGAACGGCATCAAGGTGAACTTCAAGATCCGCCACAACATCGAGGACGGCAGCGTG
CAGCTCGCCGACCACTACCAGCAGAACACCCCAATCGGCGACGGCCCCGTGCTGCTGCCCGACAACCACT
ACCTTAGCTACCAGTCCGCCCTGAGCAAAGACCCCAACGAGAAGCGCGATCACATGGTCCTGCTGGAGTT
CGTGACCGCCGCCGGGATCACTCTCGGCATGGACGAGCTGTACAAGTAACTCGGTACCAAATTCCAGAAA
AGAGGCCTCCCGAAAGGGGGGCCTTTTTTCGTTTTGGTCCAATGGCGGCGCGCCATCGAATGGCGCAAAA
CCTTTCGCGGTATGGCATGATAGCGCCCGGAAGAGAGTCAATTCAGGGTGGTGAATATGAAACCAGTAAC
GTTATACGATGTCGCAGAGTATGCCGGTGTCTCTTATATGACCGTTTCCCGCGTGGTGAACCAGGCCAGC
CACGTTTCTGCGAAAACGCGGGAAAAAGTGGAAGCGGCGATGGTGGAGCTGAATTACATTCCCAACCGCG
TGGCACAACAACTGGCGGGCAAACAGTCGTTGCTGATTGGCGTTGCCACCTCCAGTCTGGCCCTGCACGC
GCCGTCGCAAATTGTCGCGGCGATTAAATCTCGCGCCGATCAACTGGGTGCCAGCGTGGTGGTGTCGATG
GTAGAACGAAGCGGCGTCGAAGCCTGTAAAGCGGCGGTGCACAATCTTCTCGCGCAACGCGTCAGTGGGC
TGATCATTAACTATCCGCTGGATGACCAGGATGCCATTGCTGTGGAAGCTGCCTGCACTAATGTTCCGGC
GTTATTTCTTGATGTCTCTGACCAGACACCCATCAACAGTATTATTTACTCCCATGAGGACGGTACGCGA
CTGGGCGTGGAGCATCTGGTCGCATTGGGTCACCAGCAAATCGCGCTGTTAGCGGGCCCATTAAGTTCTG
TCTCGGCGCGTCTGCGTCTGGCTGGCTGGCATAAATATCTCACTCGCAATCAAATTCAGCCGATAGCGGA
ACGGGAAGGCGACTGGAGTGCCATGTCCGGTTTTCAACAAACCATGCAAATGCTGAATGAGGGCATCGTT
CCCACTGCGATGCTGGTTGCCAACGATCAGATGGCGCTGGGCGCAATGCGCGCCATTACCGAGTCCGGGC
TGCGCGTTGGTGCGGATATCTCGGTAGTGGGATACGACGATACCGAAGATAGCTCATGTTATATCCCGCC
GTTAACCACCATCAAACAGGATTTTCGCCTGCTGGGGCAAACCAGCGTGGACCGCTTGCTGCAACTCTCT
CAGGGCCAGGCGGTGAAGGGCAATCAGCTGTTGCCAGTCTCACTGGTGAAAAGAAAAACCACCCTGGCGC
CCAATACGCAAACCGCCTCTCCCCGCGCGTTGGCCGATTCATTAATGCAGCTGGCACGACAGGTTTCCCG
ACTGGAAAGCGGGCAGTGATAAGGATCCTAATTGGTAACGAATCAGACAATTGACGGCTCGAGGGAGTAG
CATAGGGTTTGCAGAATCCCTGCTTCGTCCATTTGACAGGCACATTATGCATCGATGATAAGCTGTCAAA
CATGAGCAGATCCTCTACGCCGGACGCATCGTGGCCGGCATCACCGGCGCCACAGGTGCGGTTGCTGGCG
CCTATATCGCCGACATCACCGATGGGGAAGATCGGGCTCGCCACTTCGGGCTCATGAGCAAATATTTTAT
CTGAGGTGCTTCCTCGCTCACTGACTCGCTGCACGAGGCAGACCTCAGCGCTAGCGGAGTGTATACTGGC
TTACTATGTTGGCACTGATGAGGGTGTCAGTGAAGTGCTTCATGTGGCAGGAGAAAAAAGGCTGCACCGG
TGCGTCAGCAGAATATGTGATACAGGATATATTCCGCTTCCTCGCTCACTGACTCGCTACGCTCGGTCGT
TCGACTGCGGCGAGCGGAAATGGCTTACGAACGGGGCGGAGATTTCCTGGAAGATGCCAGGAAGATACTT
AACAGGGAAGTGAGAGGGCCGCGGCAAAGCCGTTTTTCCATAGGCTCCGCCCCCCTGACAAGCATCACGA
AATCTGACGCTCAAATCAGTGGTGGCGAAACCCGACAGGACTATAAAGATACCAGGCGTTTCCCCCTGGC
GGCTCCCTCGTGCGCTCTCCTGTTCCTGCCTTTCGGTTTACCGGTGTCATTCCGCTGTTATGGCCGCGTT
TGTCTCATTCCACGCCTGACACTCAGTTCCGGGTAGGCAGTTCGCTCCAAGCTGGACTGTATGCACGAAC
CCCCCGTTCAGTCCGACCGCTGCGCCTTATCCGGTAACTATCGTCTTGAGTCCAACCCGGAAAGACATGC
AAAAGCACCACTGGCAGCAGCCACTGGTAATTGATTTAGAGGAGTTAGTCTTGAAGTCATGCGCCGGTTA
AGGCTAAACTGAAAGGACAAGTTTTGGTGACTGCGCTCCTCCAAGCCAGTTACCTCGGTTCAAAGAGTTG
GTAGCTCAGAGAACCTTCGAAAAACCGCCCTGCAAGGCGGTTTTTTCGTTTTCAGAGCAAGAGATTACGC
GCAGACCAAAACGATCTCAAGAAGATCATCTTATTAAGGGGTCTGACGCTCAGTGGAACGAAAAATCAAT
CTAAAGTATATATGAGTAAACTTGGTCTGACAGTTACCTTAGAAAAACTCATCGAGCATCAAATGAAACT
GCAATTTATTCATATCAGGATTATCAATACCATATTTTTGAAAAAGCCGTTTCTGTAATGAAGGAGAAAA
CTCACCGAGGCAGTTCCATAGGATGGCAAGATCCTGGTATCGGTCTGCGATTCCGACTCGTCCAACATCA
ATACAACCTATTAATTTCCCCTCGTCAAAAATAAGGTTATCAAGTGAGAAATCACCATGAGTGACGACTG
AATCCGGTGAGAATGGCAAAAGCTTATGCATTTCTTTCCAGACTTGTTCAACAGGCCAGCCATTACGCTC
GTCATCAAAATCACTCGCATCAACCAAACCGTTATTCATTCGTGATTGCGCCTGAGCGAGACGAAATACG
CGATCGCTGTTAAAAGGACAATTACAAACAGGAATCGAATGCAACCGGCGCAGGAACACTGCCAGCGCAT
CAACAATATTTTCACCTGAATCAGGATATTCTTCTAATACCTGGAATGCTGTTTTCCCGGGGATCGCAGT
GGTGAGTAACCATGCATCATCAGGAGTACGGATAAAATGCTTGATGGTCGGAAGAGGCATAAATTCCGTC
AGCCAGTTTAGTCTGACCATCTCATCTGTAACATCATTGGCAACGCTACCTTTGCCATGTTTCAGAAACA
ACTCTGGCGCATCGGGCTTCCCATACAATCGATAGATTGTCGCACCTGATTGCCCGACATTATCGCGAGC
CCATTTATACCCATATAAATCAGCATCCATGTTGGAATTTAATCGCGGCCTGGAGCAAGACGTTTCCCGT
TGAATATGGCTCATAACACCCCTTGTATTACTGTTTATGTAAGCAGACAGTTTTATTGTTCATGATGATA
TATTTTTATCTTGTGCAATGTACATCAGAGATTTTGAGACACAACCAATTATTGAAGGCCTCCCTAACGG
GGGGCCTTTTTTTGTTTCTGGTCTCCCGCTTAACGATCGTTGGCTGTGTTGACAATTAATCATCGGCTCG
TATAATGTGTGGAATTGTGAGCGCTCACAATTAG
Features (pLannotate 1.2.2; 13 found; start..end, strand, type, name):
      1..50      +  misc_RNA       sTRSV HHRz: hammerhead ribozyme from the tobacco ringspot virus satellite RNA (Khvorova et al., 2003)
    100..819     +  CDS            EYFP: enhanced YFP mammalian codon-optimized
    893..966     +  promoter       lacI promoter (fragment): lacI
    968..2049    +  CDS            lacI (fragment): lac repressor; lacI; The lac repressor binds to the lac operator to inhibit transcription in E. coli. This inhibition can be relieved by adding lactose or isopropyl-β-D-thiogalactopyranoside (IPTG).
   2151..2169    -  promoter       tet promoter (fragment): E. coli promoter for tetracycline efflux protein gene
   2179..2299    +  CDS            TcR (fragment): tetracycline efflux protein; tet; confers resistance to tetracycline
   2318..2340    -  rep_origin     RSF ori (fragment): Plasmids containing the RSF 1030 origin of replication can be propagated in E. coli cells that contain additional plasmids with compatible origins.
   2357..2383    +  misc_feature   bom (fragment): basis of mobility region from pBR322
   2482..2537    -  rep_origin     RSF ori (fragment): Plasmids containing the RSF 1030 origin of replication can be propagated in E. coli cells that contain additional plasmids with compatible origins.
   2625..3170    -  rep_origin     p15A ori: Plasmids containing the medium-copy-number p15A origin of replication can be propagated in E. coli cells that contain a second plasmid with the ColE1 origin.
   3259..4074    -  CDS            KanR: aminoglycoside phosphotransferase; aph(3')-Ia; confers resistance to kanamycin in bacteria or G418 (Geneticin®) in eukaryotes
   4249..4277    +  promoter       tac promoter: strong E. coli promoter; hybrid between the trp and lac UV5 promoters
   4283..4302    -  protein_bind   lac operator (symmetric): The lac repressor binds to the lac operator to inhibit transcription in E. coli. This inhibition can be relieved by adding lactose or isopropyl-β-D-thiogalactopyranoside (IPTG). The symmetric lac operator was optimized for tight binding of lac repressor. lac repressor encoded by lacI
