[The description below was written by a language model from this plasmid's Addgene catalogue record and pLannotate feature annotations shown in this document.]
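Description:
pAJM.336 is a 4.3 kb bacterial expression plasmid built on a p15A-Kan backbone that packages a complete IPTG sensor, both regulator and reporter, on a single replicon. It replicates in E. coli from the p15A origin, which is compatible with ColE1-type plasmids and is catalogued here as low copy, and it is selected with kanamycin through the aph(3')-Ia (KanR) gene. The annotation also picks up short fragments resembling a tet promoter, TcR, bom and RSF ori near the p15A origin. These are brief partial matches, most likely backbone remnants or sequence similarity rather than functional elements.

The synthetic insert has two parts. The first is LacIAM, an engineered lac repressor carrying the Q18M, A47V and F161Y substitutions, expressed from a lacI promoter fragment. The second is the output module, which spans the numbering origin of the circular map. In it, a tac promoter is followed immediately by a symmetric lac operator optimised for tight repressor binding, then the sTRSV hammerhead ribozyme, and then an EYFP coding sequence. Ribozymes placed here are generally used as insulators that cleave off the promoter-derived 5' leader, so that reporter translation does not depend on the upstream promoter context. Without inducer, LacIAM occupies the operator and blocks PTac. IPTG releases the repressor, and YFP fluorescence reports the response.

The plasmid comes from work on the E. coli "Marionette" strains, which carry optimised small-molecule sensors. Because it supplies its own repressor, it is intended for using and characterising the optimised IPTG sensor in strains that are not Marionette strains.
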