Addgene plasmid #108528: pAJM.336
Purpose: LacIAM + PTac-YFP Reporter. IPTG sensor for use in non-Marionette strain.
Depositing lab: Christopher Voigt. Depositing organization: Massachusetts Institute of Technology. Publication: Escherichia coli "Marionette" strains with 12 highly optimized small-molecule sensors. Meyer AJ, Segall-Shapiro TH, Glassey E, Zhang J, Voigt CA. Nat Chem Biol. 2018 Nov 26. pii: 10.1038/s41589-018-0168-3. doi: 10.1038/s41589-018-0168-3. PubMed 30478458.
Backbone
  Vector backbone: p15A-Kan
  Vector type: Bacterial Expression
Growth in bacteria
  Bacterial resistance: Kanamycin, 50 μg/mL
  Growth temperature: 37°C
  Growth strain: NEB Stable
  Copy number: Low Copy
Gene/Insert
  Gene/Insert name: LacIAM + PTac-YFP
  Species: Synthetic
  Mutation: LacI Q18M A47V F161Y
  Cloning method: Gibson Cloning
Terms and licenses: Academic/Nonprofit Terms; Industry Terms: Not Available to Industry
Depositor comments: Please visit https://www.biorxiv.org/content/early/2018/04/10/285866 for bioRxiv preprint.
How to cite: pAJM.336 was a gift from Christopher Voigt (Addgene plasmid # 108528 ; http://n2t.net/addgene:108528 ; RRID:Addgene_108528)
